>Addgene plasmid #75509 | MAP3K2 gRNA (BRDN0001145545) | addgene full sequence | sequence record 184022 | Addgene Assembled Sequence
CCCGGGTGCAAAGATGGATAAAGTTTTAAACAGAGAGGAATCTTTGCAGCTAATGGACCTTCTAGGTCTT
GAAAGGAGTGGGAATTGGCTCCGGTGCCCGTCAGTGGGCAGAGCGCACATCGCCCACAGTCCCCGAGAAG
TTGGGGGGAGGGGTCGGCAATTGATCCGGTGCCTAGAGAAGGTGGCGCGGGGTAAACTGGGAAAGTGATG
TCGTGTACTGGCTCCGCCTTTTTCCCGAGGGTGGGGGAGAACCGTATATAAGTGCAGTAGTCGCCGTGAA
CGTTCTTTTTCGCAACGGGTTTGCCGCCAGAACACAGGTAAGTGCCGTGTGTGGTTCCCGCGGGCCTGGC
CTCTTTACGGGTTATGGCCCTTGCGTGCCTTGAATTACTTCCACCTGGCTGCAGTACGTGATTCTTGATC
CCGAGCTTCGGGTTGGAAGTGGGTGGGAGAGTTCGAGGCCTTGCGCTTAAGGAGCCCCTTCGCCTCGTGC
TTGAGTTGAGGCCTGGCCTGGGCGCTGGGGCCGCCGCGTGCGAATCTGGTGGCACCTTCGCGCCTGTCTC
GCTGCTTTCGATAAGTCTCTAGCCATTTAAAATTTTTGATGACCTGCTGCGACGCTTTTTTTCTGGCAAG
ATAGTCTTGTAAATGCGGGCCAAGATCTGCACACTGGTATTTCGGTTTTTGGGGCCGCGGGCGGCGACGG
GGCCCGTGCGTCCCAGCGCACATGTTCGGCGAGGCGGGGCCTGCGAGCGCGGCCACCGAGAATCGGACGG
GGGTAGTCTCAAGCTGGCCGGCCTGCTCTGGTGCCTGGCCTCGCGCCGCCGTGTATCGCCCCGCCCTGGG
CGGCAAGGCTGGCCCGGTCGGCACCAGTTGCGTGAGCGGAAAGATGGCCGCTTCCCGGCCCTGCTGCAGG
GAGCTCAAAATGGAGGACGCGGCGCTCGGGAGAGCGGGCGGGTGAGTCACCCACACAAAGGAAAAGGGCC
TTTCCGTCCTCAGCCGTCGCTTCATGTGACTCCACGGAGTACCGGGCGCCGTCCAGGCACCTCGATTAGT
TCTCGAGCTTTTGGAGTACGTCGTCTTTAGGTTGGGGGGAGGGGTTTTATGCGATGGAGTTTCCCCACAC
TGAGTGGGTGGAGACTGAAGTTAGGCCAGCTTGGCACTTGATGTAATTCTCCTTGGAATTTGCCCTTTTT
GAGTTTGGATCTTGGTTCATTCTCAAGCCTCAGACAGTGGTTCAAAGTTTTTTTCTTCCATTTCAGGTGT
CGTGACGTACGGCCACCATGACCGAGTACAAGCCCACGGTGCGCCTCGCCACCCGCGACGACGTCCCCAG
GGCCGTACGCACCCTCGCCGCCGCGTTCGCCGACTACCCCGCCACGCGCCACACCGTCGATCCGGACCGC
CACATCGAGCGGGTCACCGAGCTGCAAGAACTCTTCCTCACGCGCGTCGGGCTCGACATCGGCAAGGTGT
GGGTCGCGGACGACGGCGCCGCCGTGGCGGTCTGGACCACGCCGGAGAGCGTCGAAGCGGGGGCGGTGTT
CGCCGAGATCGGCCCGCGCATGGCCGAGTTGAGCGGTTCCCGGCTGGCCGCGCAGCAACAGATGGAAGGC
CTCCTGGCGCCGCACCGGCCCAAGGAGCCCGCGTGGTTCCTGGCCACCGTCGGAGTCTCGCCCGACCACC
AGGGCAAGGGTCTGGGCAGCGCCGTCGTGCTCCCCGGAGTGGAGGCGGCCGAGCGCGCCGGGGTGCCCGC
CTTCCTGGAGACCTCCGCGCCCCGCAACCTCCCCTTCTACGAGCGGCTCGGCTTCACCGTCACCGCCGAC
GTCGAGGTGCCCGAAGGACCGCGCACCTGGTGCATGACCCGCAAGCCCGGTGCCTGAACGCGTTAAGTCG
ACAATCAACCTCTGGATTACAAAATTTGTGAAAGATTGACTGGTATTCTTAACTATGTTGCTCCTTTTAC
GCTATGTGGATACGCTGCTTTAATGCCTTTGTATCATGCTATTGCTTCCCGTATGGCTTTCATTTTCTCC
TCCTTGTATAAATCCTGGTTGCTGTCTCTTTATGAGGAGTTGTGGCCCGTTGTCAGGCAACGTGGCGTGG
TGTGCACTGTGTTTGCTGACGCAACCCCCACTGGTTGGGGCATTGCCACCACCTGTCAGCTCCTTTCCGG
GACTTTCGCTTTCCCCCTCCCTATTGCCACGGCGGAACTCATCGCCGCCTGCCTTGCCCGCTGCTGGACA
GGGGCTCGGCTGTTGGGCACTGACAATTCCGTGGTGTTGTCGGGGAAATCATCGTCCTTTCCTTGGCTGC
TCGCCTGTGTTGCCACCTGGATTCTGCGCGGGACGTCCTTCTGCTACGTCCCTTCGGCCCTCAATCCAGC
GGACCTTCCTTCCCGCGGCCTGCTGCCGGCTCTGCGGCCTCTTCCGCGTCTTCGCCTTCGCCCTCAGACG
AGTCGGATCTCCCTTTGGGCCGCCTCCCCGCGTCGACTTTAAGACCAATGACTTACAAGGCAGCTGTAGA
TCTTAGCCACTTTTTAAAAGAAAAGGGGGGACTGGAAGGGCTAATTCACTCCCAACGAAGACAAGATCTG
CTTTTTGCTTGTACTGGGTCTCTCTGGTTAGACCAGATCTGAGCCTGGGAGCTCTCTGGCTAACTAGGGA
ACCCACTGCTTAAGCCTCAATAAAGCTTGCCTTGAGTGCTTCAAGTAGTGTGTGCCCGTCTGTTGTGTGA
CTCTGGTAACTAGAGATCCCTCAGACCCTTTTAGTCAGTGTGGAAAATCTCTAGCAGTACGTATAGTAGT
TCATGTCATCTTATTATTCAGTATTTATAACTTGCAAAGAAATGAATATCAGAGAGTGAGAGGAACTTGT
TTATTGCAGCTTATAATGGTTACAAATAAAGCAATAGCATCACAAATTTCACAAATAAAGCATTTTTTTC
ACTGCATTCTAGTTGTGGTTTGTCCAAACTCATCAATGTATCTTATCATGTCTGGCTCTAGCTATCCCGC
CCCTAACTCCGCCCATCCCGCCCCTAACTCCGCCCAGTTCCGCCCATTCTCCGCCCCATGGCTGACTAAT
TTTTTTTATTTATGCAGAGGCCGAGGCCGCCTCGGCCTCTGAGCTATTCCAGAAGTAGTGAGGAGGCTTT
TTTGGAGGCCTAGGGACGTACCCAATTCGCCCTATAGTGAGTCGTATTACGCGCGCTCACTGGCCGTCGT
TTTACAACGTCGTGACTGGGAAAACCCTGGCGTTACCCAACTTAATCGCCTTGCAGCACATCCCCCTTTC
GCCAGCTGGCGTAATAGCGAAGAGGCCCGCACCGATCGCCCTTCCCAACAGTTGCGCAGCCTGAATGGCG
AATGGG
[124 nt withheld, positions 3367-3490]
C
[91 nt withheld, positions 3492-3582]
A
[49 nt withheld, positions 3584-3632]
CCTTTGACGTTGGAGTCCACGTTCTTT
[37 nt withheld, positions 3660-3696]
ACCCTATCTCGGTCTATTCTTTTGATTTATAAGGGATTTTGCCGATTTCGGCCTATTGGTTAAAAAATGA
GCTGATTTAACAAAAATTTAACGCGAATTTTAACAAAATATTAACGCTTACAATTTAGGTGGCACTTTTC
GGGGAAATGTGCGCGGAACCCCTATTTGTTTATTTTTCTAAATACATTCAAATATGTATCCGCTCATGAG
ACAATAACCCTGATAAATGCTTCAATAATATTGAAAAAGGAAGAGTATGAGTATTCAACATTTCCGTGTC
GCCCTTATTCCCTTTTTTGCGGCATTTTGCCTTCCTGTTTTTGCTCACCCAGAAACGCTGGTGAAAGTAA
AAGATGCTGAAGATCAGTTGGGTGCACGAGTGGGTTACATCGAACTGGATCTCAACAGCGGTAAGATCCT
TGAGAGTTTTCGCCCCGAAGAACGTTTTCCAATGATGAGCACTTTTAAAGTTCTGCTATGTGGCGCGGTA
TTATCCCGTATTGACGCCGGGCAAGAGCAACTCGGTCGCCGCATACACTATTCTCAGAATGACTTGGTTG
AGTACTCACCAGTCACAGAAAAGCATCTTACGGATGGCATGACAGTAAGAGAATTATGCAGTGCTGCCAT
AACCATGAGTGATAACACTGCGGCCAACTTACTTCTGACAACGATCGGAGGACCGAAGGAGCTAACCGCT
TTTTTGCACAACATGGGGGATCATGTAACTCGCCTTGATCGTTGGGAACCGGAGCTGAATGAAGCCATAC
CAAACGACGAGCGTGACACCACGATGCCTGTAGCAATGGCAACAACGTTGCGCAAACTATTAACTGGCGA
ACTACTTACTCTAGCTTCCCGGCAACAATTAATAGACTGGATGGAGGCGGATAAAGTTGCAGGACCACTT
CTGCGCTCGGCCCTTCCGGCTGGCTGGTTTATTGCTGATAAATCTGGAGCCGGTGAGCGTGGGTCTCGCG
GTATCATTGCAGCACTGGGGCCAGATGGTAAGCCCTCCCGTATCGTAGTTATCTACACGACGGGGAGTCA
GGCAACTATGGATGAACGAAATAGACAGATCGCTGAGATAGGTGCCTCACTGATTAAGCATTGGTAACTG
TCAGACCAAGTTTACTCATATATACTTTAGATTGATTTAAAACTTCATTTTTAATTTAAAAGGATCTAGG
TGAAGATCCTTTTTGATAATCTCATGACCAAAATCCCTTAACGTGAGTTTTCGTTCCACTGAGCGTCAGA
CCCCGTAGAAAAGATCAAAGGATCTTCTTGAGATCCTTTTTTTCTGCGCGTAATCTGCTGCTTGCAAACA
AAAAAACCACCGCTACCAGCGGTGGTTTGTTTGCCGGATCAAGAGCTACCAACTCTTTTTCCGAAGGTAA
CTGGCTTCAGCAGAGCGCAGATACCAAATACTGTTCTTCTAGTGTAGCCGTAGTTAGGCCACCACTTCAA
GAACTCTGTAGCACCGCCTACATACCTCGCTCTGCTAATCCTGTTACCAGTGGCTGCTGCCAGTGGCGAT
AAGTCGTGTCTTACCGGGTTGGACTCAAGACGATAGTTACCGGATAAGGCGCAGCGGTCGGGCTGAACGG
GGGGTTCGTGCACACAGCCCAGCTTGGAGCGAACGACCTACACCGAACTGAGATACCTACAGCGTGAGCT
ATGAGAAAGCGCCACGCTTCCCGAAGGGAGAAAGGCGGACAGGTATCCGGTAAGCGGCAGGGTCGGAACA
GGAGAGCGCACGAGGGAGCTTCCAGGGGGAAACGCCTGGTATCTTTATAGTCCTGTCGGGTTTCGCCACC
TCTGACTTGAGCGTCGATTTTTGTGATGCTCGTCAGGGGGGCGGAGCCTATGGAAAAACGCCAGCAACGC
GGCCTTTTTACGGTTCCTGGCCTTTTGCTGGCCTTTTGCTCACATGTTCTTTCCTGCGTTATCCCCTGAT
TCTGTGGATAACCGTATTACCGCCTTTGAGTGAGCTGATACCGCTCGCCGCAGCCGAACGACCGAGCGCA
GCGAGTCAGTGAGCGAGGAAGCGGAAGAGCGCCCAATACGCAAACCGCCTCTCCCCGCGCGTTGGCCGAT
TCATTAATGCAGCTGGCACGACAGGTTTCCCGACTGGAAAGCGGGCAGTGAGCGCAACGCAATTAATGTG
AGTTAGCTCACTCATTAGGCACCCCAGGCTTTACACTTTATGCTTCCGGCTCGTATGTTGTGTGGAATTG
TGAGCGGATAACAATTTCACACAGGAAACAGCTATGACCATGATTACGCCAAGCGCGCAATTAACCCTCA
CTAAAGGGAACAAAAGCTGGAGCTGCAAGCTTAATGTAGTCTTATGCAATACTCTTGTAGTCTTGCAACA
TGGTAACGATGAGTTAGCAACATGCCTTACAAGGAGAGAAAAAGCACCGTGCATGCCGATTGGTGGAAGT
AAGGTGGTACGATCGTGCCTTATTAGGAAGGCAACAGACGGGTCTGACATGGATTGGACGAACCACTGAA
TTGCCGCATTGCAGAGATATTGTATTTAAGTGCCTAGCTCGATACATAAACGGGTCTCTCTGGTTAGACC
AGATCTGAGCCTGGGAGCTCTCTGGCTAACTAGGGAACCCACTGCTTAAGCCTCAATAAAGCTTGCCTTG
AGTGCTTCAAGTAGTGTGTGCCCGTCTGTTGTGTGACTCTGGTAACTAGAGATCCCTCAGACCCTTTTAG
TCAGTGTGGAAAATCTCTAGCAGTGGCGCCCGAACAGGGACTTGAAAGCGAAAGGGAAACCAGAGGAGCT
CTCTCGACGCAGGACTCGGCTTGCTGAAGCGCGCACGGCAAGAGGCGAGGGGCGGCGACTGGTGAGTACG
CCAAAAATTTTGACTAGCGGAGGCTAGAAGGAGAGAGATGGGTGCGAGAGCGTCAGTATTAAGCGGGGGA
GAATTAGATCGCGATGGGAAAAAATTCGGTTAAGGCCAGGGGGAAAGAAAAAATATAAATTAAAACATAT
AGTATGGGCAAGCAGGGAGCTAGAACGATTCGCAGTTAATCCTGGCCTGTTAGAAACATCAGAAGGCTGT
AGACAAATACTGGGACAGCTACAACCATCCCTTCAGACAGGATCAGAAGAACTTAGATCATTATATAATA
CAGTAGCAACCCTCTATTGTGTGCATCAAAGGATAGAGATAAAAGACACCAAGGAAGCTTTAGACAAGAT
AGAGGAAGAGCAAAACAAAAGTAAGACCACCGCACAGCAAGCGGCCGCTGATCTTCAGACCTGGAGGAGG
AGATATGAGGGACAATTGGAGAAGTGAATTATATAAATATAAAGTAGTAAAAATTGAACCATTAGGAGTA
GCACCCACCAAGGCAAAGAGAAGAGTGGTGCAGAGAGAAAAAAGAGCAGTGGGAATAGGAGCTTTGTTCC
TTGGGTTCTTGGGAGCAGCAGGAAGCACTATGGGCGCAGCGTCAATGACGCTGACGGTACAGGCCAGACA
ATTATTGTCTGGTATAGTGCAGCAGCAGAACAATTTGCTGAGGGCTATTGAGGCGCAACAGCATCTGTTG
CAACTCACAGTCTGGGGCATCAAGCAGCTCCAGGCAAGAATCCTGGCTGTGGAAAGATACCTAAAGGATC
AACAGCTCCTGGGGATTTGGGGTTGCTCTGGAAAACTCATTTGCACCACTGCTGTGCCTTGGAATGCTAG
TTGGAGTAATAAATCTCTGGAACAGATTTGGAATCACACGACCTGGATGGAGTGGGACAGAGAAATTAAC
AATTACACAAGCTTAATACACTCCTTAATTGAAGAATCGCAAAACCAGCAAGAAAAGAATGAACAAGAAT
TATTGGAATTAGATAAATGGGCAAGTTTGTGGAATTGGTTTAACATAACAAATTGGCTGTGGTATATAAA
ATTATTCATAATGATAGTAGGAGGCTTGGTAGGTTTAAGAATAGTTTTTGCTGTACTTTCTATAGTGAAT
AGAGTTAGGCAGGGATATTCACCATTATCGTTTCAGACCCACCTCCCAACCCCGAGGGGACCCAGAGAGG
GCCTATTTCCCATGATTCCTTCATATTTGCATATACGATACAAGGCTGTTAGAGAGATAATTAGAATTAA
TTTGACTGTAAACACAAAGATATTAGTACAAAATACGTGACGTAGAAAGTAATAATTTCTTGGGTAGTTT
GCAGTTTTAAAATTATGTTTTAAAATGGACTATCATATGCTTACCGTAACTTGAAAGTATTTCGATTTCT
TGGCTTTATATATCTTGTGGAAAGGACGAAACACCGCATTCCAGATGAATTACACCGTTTTAGAGCTAGA
AATAGCAAGTTAAAATAAGGCTAGTCCGTTATCAACTTGAAAAAGTGGCACCGAGTCGGTGCTTTTTTAA
GCTTGGCGTAACTAGATCTTGAGACAAATGGCAGTATTCATCCACAATTTTAAAAGAAAAGGGGGGATTG
GGGGGTACAGTGCAGGGGAAAGAATAGTAGACATAATAGCAACAGACATACAAACTAAAGAATTACAAAA
ACAAATTACAAAAATTCAAAATTTTCGGGTTTATTACAGGGACAGCAGAGATCCACTTTGGCGCCGGCTC
GAGGGGG
Features (pLannotate 1.2.2; 29 found; start..end, strand, type, name):
     14..80      +  CDS            small t antigen (fragment): SV40 (simian virus 40) small t antigen
    106..317     +  promoter       EF-1α core promoter: core promoter for human elongation factor EF-1α
    318..1256    +  intron         EF-1α intron A: intron upstream of the start codon of human EF-1α
   1278..1877    +  CDS            PuroR (fragment): puromycin N-acetyltransferase; pac from Streptomyces; confers resistance to puromycin
   1893..2481    +  misc_feature   WPRE: woodchuck hepatitis virus posttranscriptional regulatory element
   2532..2551    +  misc_feature   cPPT/CTS (fragment): central polypurine tract and central termination sequence of HIV-1
   2553..2786    +  LTR            3' LTR (ΔU3): self-inactivating 3' long terminal repeat (LTR) from HIV-1
   2864..2985    +  polyA_signal   SV40 poly(A) signal: SV40 polyadenylation signal
   3025..3160    +  rep_origin     SV40 ori: SV40 origin of replication
   3181..3199    -  promoter       T7 promoter: promoter for bacteriophage T7 RNA polymerase
   3207..3362    +  CDS            lacZα (fragment): LacZα fragment of β-galactosidase; lacZ fragment
   3367..3795    +  rep_origin     f1 ori (sequence partly withheld): f1 bacteriophage origin of replication; arrow indicates direction of (+) strand synthesis
   3848..3952    +  promoter       AmpR promoter: bla
   3953..4813    +  CDS            AmpR: β-lactamase; bla; confers resistance to ampicillin, carbenicillin, and related antibiotics
   4984..5572    +  rep_origin     ori: high-copy-number ColE1/pMB1/pBR322/pUC origin of replication
   5755..5847    +  CDS            lacI (fragment): lac repressor; lacI; The lac repressor binds to the lac operator to inhibit transcription in E. coli. This inhibition can be relieved by adding lactose or isopropyl-β-D-thiogalactopyranoside (IPTG).
   5860..5881    +  protein_bind   CAP binding site: CAP binding activates transcription in the presence of cAMP. E. coli catabolite activator protein
   5896..5926    +  promoter       lac promoter: promoter for the E. coli lac operon
   5934..5950    +  protein_bind   lac operator: The lac repressor binds to the lac operator to inhibit transcription in E. coli. This inhibition can be relieved by adding lactose or isopropyl-β-D-thiogalactopyranoside (IPTG). lac repressor encoded by lacI
   5995..6013    +  promoter       T3 promoter: promoter for bacteriophage T3 RNA polymerase
   6041..6267    +  promoter       RSV promoter: Rous sarcoma virus enhancer/promoter
   6268..6448    +  LTR            5' LTR (truncated): truncated 5' long terminal repeat (LTR) from HIV-1
   6495..6620    +  misc_feature   HIV-1 Ψ: packaging signal of human immunodeficiency virus type 1
   6604..6967    +  CDS            HIV-1 gag (fragment): gag protein from human immunodeficiency virus 1; gag
   7113..7346    +  misc_feature   RRE: The Rev response element (RRE) of HIV-1 allows for Rev-dependent mRNA export from the nucleus to the cytoplasm.
   7723..7749    +  CDS            Rev (fragment): human immunodeficiency virus 1 (HIV-1) Rev protein; rev; enhances nuclear export of unspliced and incompletely spliced viral mRNAs
   7753..7993    +  promoter       U6 promoter: RNA polymerase III promoter for human U6 snRNA
   8023..8098    +  misc_RNA       gRNA scaffold: guide RNA scaffold for the Streptococcus pyogenes CRISPR/Cas9 system
   8154..8271    +  misc_feature   cPPT/CTS: central polypurine tract and central termination sequence of HIV-1
