[The description below was written by a language model from this plasmid's Addgene catalogue record and pLannotate feature annotations shown in this document.]
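Description:
MAP3K2 gRNA (BRDN0001145545) is a third-generation lentiviral CRISPR guide plasmid built on the lentiGuide-Puro backbone and designed to target human MAP3K2 (also known as MEKK2), with the guide designed against the NM_006609.4 reference transcript. It is propagated in E. coli as a high-copy plasmid through a ColE1/pUC-type origin with ampicillin selection (AmpR under its own bla promoter). The backbone also carries an f1 origin, an SV40 origin and poly(A) signal, and remnants of lac and T7/T3 cloning-vector sequences.

The lentiviral transfer cassette begins with an RSV promoter fused to a truncated HIV-1 5' LTR, which makes genomic RNA production Tat-independent, followed by the Ψ packaging signal with a partial gag fragment and the Rev response element for Rev-dependent nuclear export. Within the proviral region, a human U6 RNA polymerase III promoter drives the MAP3K2-specific spacer joined to the Streptococcus pyogenes Cas9 guide RNA scaffold. A cPPT/CTS element, which aids nuclear import of the preintegration complex, lies downstream. A separate EF-1α core promoter with its intron A expresses puromycin N-acetyltransferase for selecting transduced mammalian cells, and a WPRE enhances transcript expression. The cassette ends in a ΔU3 self-inactivating 3' LTR.

The plasmid does not encode Cas9, so it is intended for use with a separate Cas9 lentivirus or in cell lines that already express Cas9, typically to knock out MAP3K2. It belongs to a set of human kinome-targeting guides generated with optimized sgRNA design rules.
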