Addgene plasmid #75509: MAP3K2 gRNA (BRDN0001145545)
Purpose: 3rd generation lentiviral gRNA plasmid targeting human MAP3K2
Depositing lab: John Doench & David Root. Depositing organization: Broad Institute. Publication: Optimized sgRNA design to maximize activity and minimize off-target effects of CRISPR-Cas9. Doench JG, Fusi N, Sullender M, Hegde M, Vaimberg EW, Donovan KF, Smith I, Tothova Z, Wilen C, Orchard R, Virgin HW, Listgarten J, Root DE. Nat Biotechnol. 2016 Jan 18. doi: 10.1038/nbt.3437. PubMed 26780180.
Backbone
  Vector backbone: lentiGuide-Puro
  Backbone manufacturer: Zhang Lab (Addgene plasmid # 52963)
  Vector type: Mammalian Expression, Lentiviral, CRISPR
  Selectable markers: Puromycin
Growth in bacteria
  Bacterial resistance: Ampicillin, 100 μg/mL
  Growth temperature: 37°C
  Growth strain: DH5alpha
  Copy number: High Copy
Gene/Insert
  Gene/Insert name: MAP3K2 (alt names: MAP3K2; NM_006609.4)
  gRNA/shRNA sequence: CATTCCAGATGAATTACACC
  Species: H. sapiens (human)
  Entrez Gene: MAP3K2 (a.k.a. MEKK2, MEKK2B)
  Promoter: hU6
  Cloning method: Unknown
  Sequencing primers: 5′ U6-F; 3′ pS2-R
Terms and licenses: Academic/Nonprofit Terms; Industry Terms: Not Available to Industry
Depositor comments: The gRNA was designed to target the following Genbank reference sequence(s): NM_006609.4. Note that this plasmid does NOT contain Cas9. It should be used in conjunction with lentiCas9-Blast (Addgene #52962) or otherwise with cell lines already expressing Cas9. Browse the full kinome gRNA library at http://www.addgene.org/pooled-library/broadgpp-human-kinome/ or visit http://www.broadinstitute.org/rnai/public/ for detailed protocols and information.
How to cite: MAP3K2 gRNA (BRDN0001145545) was a gift from John Doench & David Root (Addgene plasmid # 75509 ; http://n2t.net/addgene:75509 ; RRID:Addgene_75509)
