>Addgene plasmid #75509 | MAP3K2 gRNA (BRDN0001145545) | depositor partial sequence | sequence record 142969 | Target Sequence
CATTCCAGATGAATTACACC
