>Addgene plasmid #75509 | MAP3K2 gRNA (BRDN0001145545) | addgene partial sequence | sequence record 184021 | hU6-F
TAGAAAGTAATAATTTCTTGGGTAGTTTGCAGTTTTAAAATTATGTTTTAAAATGGACTATCATATGCTT
ACCGTAACTTGAAAGTATTTCGATTTCTTGGCTTTATATATCTTGTGGAAAGGACGAAACACCGCATTCC
AGATGAATTACACCGTTTTAGAGCTAGAAATAGCAAGTTAAAATAAGGCTAGTCCGTTATCAACTTGAAA
AAGTGGCACCGAGTCGGTGCTTTTTTAAGCTTGGCGTAACTAGATCTTGAGACAAATGGCAGTATTCATC
CACAATTTTAAAAGAAAAGGGGGGATTGGGGGGTACAGTGCAGGGGAAAGAATAGTAGACATAATAGCAA
CAGACATACAAACTAAAGAATTACAAAAACAAATTACAAAAATTCAAAATTTTCGGGTTTATTACAGGGA
CAGCAGAGATCCACTTTGGCGCCGGCTCGAGGGGGCCCGGGTGCAAAGATGGATAAAGTTTTAAACAGAG
AGGAATCTTTGCAGCTAATGGACCTTCTAGGTCTTGAAAGGAGTGGGAATTGGCTCCGGTGCCCGTCAGT
GGGCAGAGCG
